>Addgene plasmid #114757 | AT3G46370 N8_pECIA14 | addgene full sequence | sequence record 270157 | Addgene NGS Result
GTAAAACGACGGCCAGTGAATTAATTCGTTGCAGGACAGGATGTGGTGCCCGATGTGACTAGCTCTTTGC
TGCAGGCCGTCCTATCCTCTGGTTCCGATAAGAGACCCAGAACTCCGGCCCCCCACCGCCCACCGCCACC
CCCATACATATGTGGTACGCAAGTAAGAGTGCCTGCGCATGCCCCATGTGCCCCACCAAGAGCTTTGCAT
CCCATACAAGTCCCCAAAGTGGAGAACCGAACCAATTCTTCGCGGGCAGAACAAAAGCTTCTGCACACGT
CTCCACTCGAATTTGGAGCCGGCCGGCGTGTGCAAAAGAGGTGAATCGAACGAAAGACCCGTGTGTAAAG
CCGCGTTTCCAAAATGTATAAAACCGAGAGCATCTGGCCAATGTGCATCAGTTGTGGTCAGCAGCAAAAT
CAAGTGAATCATCTCAGTGCAACTAAAGGGGGGATCCGATCTCAATATGAAGTTATGCATATTACTGGCC
GTCGTGGCCTTTGTTGGCCTCTCGCTCGGGATGCGAAACTGTTACAATCTTAGTGTGCATAAAGAAACAA
AGTATTTGATTAGGGTTACAAGTAACTATGGAAATTACGATGGTCGTAACGAACCTCCTAGATTTGATTT
GTACTTAGGCCCTAACTTCTGGGTAACAATAGATTTGGGGAAGCATGTAAATGGTGATACATGGAAGGAG
ATTATTCATATCCCAAAGTCAAACTCTCTAGATGTGTGTCTTATCAAAACAGGTACAACAACGCCAATTA
TATCGACCTTGGAACTAAGGTCTCTACCAAAGTATAGTTACAACGCAATATCAGGTTCTTTGAAGTCGAC
ACTGAGGGCATTCCTAAGCGAATCAACAGAAGTTATAAGGTACCCAAATGATTTCTACGATCGGATGTGG
GTTCCACATTTTGAGACGGAATGGAAGCAAATTTCTACCAATCTCAAAGTGAACAGCTCCAATGGTTATC
TTCTGCCACAGGATGTGCTCATGACCGCCGCAATACCTGTGAATACTAGTGCACGATTGAGTTTTACCGA
GAATCTTGAGTTCCCTCATGATGAACTTTACCTGTACTTCCACTTCTCTGAGGTCCAAGTCTTACAGGCC
AACCAGAGTAGAGAGTTCAGCATTTTGTGGAACGGAATGGTTATTTACCCAGATTTTATCCCTGACTATC
TTGGTGCCGCCACTGTGTACAACCCGTCACCATCTCTTTGTGAAGTAGGGAAATGCTTATTAGAGCTTGA
AAGAACTCAGAAATCAACTCTCCCGCCTCTCCTTAACGCCATTGAAGTTTTCACAGTGATGAATTTTCCA
CAGTCTGAGACAAACGATGATGATGTAATTGCTATAACAAAGATCAAAGACACACACAGATTGAATAGAA
CCTCCTGGCAAGGAGATCCATGCGTCCCTCAACTGTTTTCGTGGGCCGGTCTAAGTTGCATTGACACGAA
TGTATCTACCCCACCAAGAATCATTTCCCTAAACTTGTCTTCAAGTGGGTTAACAGGAAACATAGCAACT
GGAATTCAAAATCTGACCAAACTGCAAAAGCTGGACTTGTCAAATAACAATTTGACAGGAGTAGTGCCCG
AATTTCTAGCTAACATGAAATCGTTGCTGTTCATAGACTTGAGGAAGAACAAACTGAATGGTTCAATACC
AAAGACTCTACTTGATAGAAAAAAGAAAGGACTACAATTATTTGTTGATGGCGATGATGATAAGGGCGAT
GATAATAAGTGTTTATCCGGTTCATGTGTCCCAAAAATGAAACTGGAGGTGCTGTTCCAGGGACCAAGCG
GCAATCCCGGCGGCGATCTGGCCCCCCAGATGCTGCGCGAGCTGCAGGAGACCAATGCCGCCCTGCAGGA
CGTGCGCGAGCTGCTGCGCCACCGCGTGAAGGAGATCACCTTCCTGAAGAACACCGTGATGGAGTGCGAC
GCCTGCGGCATGCAGCCCTCTAGAGGCTCCGGCTCCATCATCCCAGTTGAGGAGGAGAACCCGGACTTCT
GGAACCGCGAGGCAGCCGAGGCCCTGGGTGCCGCCAAGAAGCTGCAGCCTGCACAGACAGCCGCCAAGAA
CCTCATCATCTTCCTGGGCGATGGGATGGGGGTGTCTACGGTGACAGCTGCCAGGATCCTAAAAGGGCAG
AAGAAGGACAAACTGGGGCCTGAGATACCCCTGGCCATGGACCGCTTCCCATATGTGGCTCTGTCCAAGA
CATACAATGTAGACAAACATGTGCCAGACAGTGGAGCCACAGCCACGGCCTACCTGTGCGGGGTCAAGGG
CAACTTCCAGACCATTGGCTTGAGTGCAGCCGCCCGCTTTAACCAGTGCAACACGACACGCGGCAACGAG
GTCATCTCCGTGATGAATCGGGCCAAGAAAGCAGGGAAGTCAGTGGGAGTGGTAACCACCACACGAGTGC
AGCACGCCTCGCCAGCCGGCACCTACGCCCACACGGTGAACCGCAACTGGTACTCGGACGCCGACGTGCC
TGCCTCGGCCCGCCAGGAGGGGTGCCAGGACATCGCTACGCAGCTCATCTCCAACATGGACATTGACGTG
ATCCTAGGTGGAGGCCGAAAGTACATGTTTCGCATGGGAACCCCAGACCCTGAGTACCCAGATGACTACA
GCCAAGGTGGGACCAGGCTGGACGGGAAGAATCTGGTGCAGGAATGGCTGGCGAAGCGCCAGGGTGCCCG
GTATGTGTGGAACCGCACTGAGCTCATGCAGGCTTCCCTGGACCCGTCTGTGACCCATCTCATGGGTCTC
TTTGAGCCTGGAGACATGAAATACGAGATCCACCGAGACTCCACACTGGACCCCTCCCTGATGGAGATGA
CAGAGGCTGCCCTGCGCCTGCTGAGCAGGAACCCCCGCGGCTTCTTCCTCTTCGTGGAGGGTGGTCGCAT
CGACCATGGTCATCATGAAAGCAGGGCTTACCGGGCACTGACTGAGACGATCATGTTCGACGACGCCATT
GAGAGGGCGGGCCAGCTCACCAGCGAGGAGGACACGCTGAGCCTCGTCACTGCCGACCACTCCCACGTCT
TCTCCTTCGGAGGCTACCCCCTGCGAGGGAGCTCCATCTTCGGGCTGGCCCCTGGCAAGGCCCGGGACAG
GAAGGCCTACACGGTCCTCCTATACGGAAACGGTCCAGGCTATGTGCTCAAGGACGGCGCCCGGCCGGAT
GTTACCGAGAGCGAGAGCGGGAGCCCCGAGTATCGGCAGCAGTCAGCAGTGCCCCTGGACGAAGAGACCC
ACGCAGGCGAGGACGTGGCGGTGTTCGCGCGCGGCCCGCAGGCGCACCTGGTTCACGGCGTGCAGGAGCA
GACCTTCATAGCGCACGTCATGGCCTTCGCCGCCTGCCTGGAGCCCTACACCGCCTGCGACCTGGCGCCC
CCCGCCGGCACCACCGACGCCGCGCACCCGGGTTCTAGAGGAAGCACCTCCGGCGATAACGATTACAAGG
ATGATGATGATAAGGCCAGCGGCACCGGTCATCATCACCATCACCATTGAGTTTAAACCCGCTGATCAGC
CTCGACTGTGCCTTCTAAGGCCTGAGCTCGCTGATCAGCCTCGATCGAGGATCCAGACATGATAAGATAC
ATTGATGAGTTTGGACAAACCACAACTAGAATGCAGTGAAAAAAATGCTTTATTTGTGAAATTTGTGATG
CTATTGCTTTATTTGTAACCATTATAAGCTGCAATAAACAAGTTAACAACAACAATTGCATTCATTTTAT
GTTTCAGGTTCAGGGGGAGGTGTGGGAGGTTTTTTAAAGCAAGTAAAACCTCTACAAATGTGGTATGGCT
GATTATGATCAGTCGACCTGCAGGCATGCAAGCTTGGCGTAATCATGGTCATAGCTGTTTCCTGTGTGAA
ATTGTTATCCGCTCACAATTCCACACAACATACGAGCCGGAAGCATAAAGTGTAAAGCCTGGGGTGCCTA
ATGAGTGAGCTAACTCACATTAATTGCGTTGCGCTCACTGCCCGCTTTCCAGTCGGGAAACCTGTCGTGC
CAGCTGCATTAATGAATCGGCCAACGCGCGGGGAGAGGCGGTTTGCGTATTGGGCGCTCTTCCGCTTCCT
CGCTCACTGACTCGCTGCGCTCGGTCGTTCGGCTGCGGCGAGCGGTATCAGCTCACTCAAAGGCGGTAAT
ACGGTTATCCACAGAATCAGGGGATAACGCAGGAAAGAACATGTGAGCAAAAGGCCAGCAAAAGGCCAGG
AACCGTAAAAAGGCCGCGTTGCTGGCGTTTTTCCATAGGCTCCGCCCCCCTGACGAGCATCACAAAAATC
GACGCTCAAGTCAGAGGTGGCGAAACCCGACAGGACTATAAAGATACCAGGCGTTTCCCCCTGGAAGCTC
CCTCGTGCGCTCTCCTGTTCCGACCCTGCCGCTTACCGGATACCTGTCCGCCTTTCTCCCTTCGGGAAGC
GTGGCGCTTTCTCATAGCTCACGCTGTAGGTATCTCAGTTCGGTGTAGGTCGTTCGCTCCAAGCTGGGCT
GTGTGCACGAACCCCCCGTTCAGCCCGACCGCTGCGCCTTATCCGGTAACTATCGTCTTGAGTCCAACCC
GGTAAGACACGACTTATCGCCACTGGCAGCAGCCACTGGTAACAGGATTAGCAGAGCGAGGTATGTAGGC
GGTGCTACAGAGTTCTTGAAGTGGTGGCCTAACTACGGCTACACTAGAAGAACAGTATTTGGTATCTGCG
CTCTGCTGAAGCCAGTTACCTTCGGAAAAAGAGTTGGTAGCTCTTGATCCGGCAAACAAACCACCGCTGG
TAGCGGTGGTTTTTTTGTTTGCAAGCAGCAGATTACGCGCAGAAAAAAAGGATCTCAAGAAGATCCTTTG
ATCTTTTCTACGGGGTCTGACGCTCAGTGGAACGAAAACTCACGTTAAGGGATTTTGGTCATGAGATTAT
CAAAAAGGATCTTCACCTAGATCCTTTTAAATTAAAAATGAAGTTTTAAATCAATCTAAAGTATATATGA
GTAAACTTGGTCTGACAGTTACCAATGCTTAATCAGTGAGGCACCTATCTCAGCGATCTGTCTATTTCGT
TCATCCATAGTTGCCTGACTCCCCGTCGTGTAGATAACTACGATACGGGAGGGCTTACCATCTGGCCCCA
GTGCTGCAATGATACCGCGAGACCCACGCTCACCGGCTCCAGATTTATCAGCAATAAACCAGCCAGCCGG
AAGGGCCGAGCGCAGAAGTGGTCCTGCAACTTTATCCGCCTCCATCCAGTCTATTAATTGTTGCCGGGAA
GCTAGAGTAAGTAGTTCGCCAGTTAATAGTTTGCGCAACGTTGTTGCCATTGCTACAGGCATCGTGGTGT
CACGCTCGTCGTTTGGTATGGCTTCATTCAGCTCCGGTTCCCAACGATCAAGGCGAGTTACATGATCCCC
CATGTTGTGCAAAAAAGCGGTTAGCTCCTTCGGTCCTCCGATCGTTGTCAGAAGTAAGTTGGCCGCAGTG
TTATCACTCATGGTTATGGCAGCACTGCATAATTCTCTTACTGTCATGCCATCCGTAAGATGCTTTTCTG
TGACTGGTGAGTACTCAACCAAGTCATTCTGAGAATAGTGTATGCGGCGACCGAGTTGCTCTTGCCCGGC
GTCAATACGGGATAATACCGCGCCACATAGCAGAACTTTAAAAGTGCTCATCATTGGAAAACGTTCTTCG
GGGCGAAAACTCTCAAGGATCTTACCGCTGTTGAGATCCAGTTCGATGTAACCCACTCGTGCACCCAACT
GATCTTCAGCATCTTTTACTTTCACCAGCGTTTCTGGGTGAGCAAAAACAGGAAGGCAAAATGCCGCAAA
AAAGGGAATAAGGGCGACACGGAAATGTTGAATACTCATACTCTTCCTTTTTCAATATTATTGAAGCATT
TATCAGGGTTATTGTCTCATGAGCGGATACATATTTGAATGTATTTAGAAAAATAAACAAATAGGGGTTC
CGCGCACATTTCCCCGAAAAGTGCCACCTGACGTCTAAGAAACCATTATTATCATGACATTAACCTATAA
AAATAGGCGTATCACGAGGCCCTTTCGTCTCGCGCGTTTCGGTGATGACGGTGAAAACCTCTGACACATG
CAGCTCCCGGAGACGGTCACAGCTTGTCTGTAAGCGGATGCCGGGAGCAGACAAGCCCGTCAGGGCGCGT
CAGCGGGTGTTGGCGGGTGTCGGGGCTGGCTTAACTATGCGGCATCAGAGCAGATTGTACTGAGAGTGCA
CCATATGCGGTGTGAAATACCGCACAGATGCGTAAGGAGAAAATACCGCATCAGGCGCCATTCGCCATTC
AGGCTGCGCAACTGTTGGGAAGGGCGATCGGTGCGGGCCTCTTCGCTATTACGCCAGCTGGCGAAAGGGG
GATGTGCTGCAAGGCGATTAAGTTGGGTAACGCCAGGGTTTTCCCAGTCACGACGTT
Features (pLannotate 1.2.2; 19 found; start..end, strand, type, name):
     23..449     +  promoter       MT promoter: Drosophila metallothionein promoter
    467..520     +  sig_peptide    BiP signal sequence: Drosophila BiP signal sequence
    518..1804    +  CDS            Y3463_ARATH (fragment): Experimental evidence at protein level: Swiss-Prot protein existence level 1. From Arabidopsis thaliana (Mouse-ear cress).
   1772..2008    +  CDS            Comp (fragment): COMP_MOUSE - Experimental evidence at protein level: Swiss-Prot protein existence level 1. May play a role in the structural integrity of cartilage via its interaction with other extracellular matrix proteins such as the collagens and fibronectin. Can mediate the interaction of chondrocytes with the cartilage extracellular matrix through interaction with cell surface integrin receptors. Could play a role in the pathogenesis of osteoarthritis. Potent suppressor of apoptosis in both primary chondrocytes and transformed cells. Suppresses apoptosis by blocking the activation of caspase-3 and by in
   1996..3448    +  CDS            SEAP (fragment): secreted alkaline phosphatase from human placenta The natural enzyme has a C-terminal transmembrane sequence that is replaced by a GPI anchor.
   3485..3514    +  CDS            2xFLAG (fragment): two tandem FLAG® epitope tags
   3620..3754    -  polyA_signal   SV40 poly(A) signal: SV40 polyadenylation signal
   3777..3861    -  CDS            large T antigen (fragment): large T antigen from SV40 (simian virus 40)
   3861..3885    +  misc_feature   MCS (fragment): pUC18/19 multiple cloning site
   3922..3938    -  protein_bind   lac operator: The lac repressor binds to the lac operator to inhibit transcription in E. coli. This inhibition can be relieved by adding lactose or isopropyl-β-D-thiogalactopyranoside (IPTG). lac repressor encoded by lacI
   3946..3976    -  promoter       lac promoter: promoter for the E. coli lac operon
   3991..4012    -  protein_bind   CAP binding site: CAP binding activates transcription in the presence of cAMP. E. coli catabolite activator protein
   4025..4117    -  CDS            lacI (fragment): lac repressor; lacI; The lac repressor binds to the lac operator to inhibit transcription in E. coli. This inhibition can be relieved by adding lactose or isopropyl-β-D-thiogalactopyranoside (IPTG).
   4300..4888    -  rep_origin     ori: high-copy-number ColE1/pMB1/pBR322/pUC origin of replication
   5059..5919    -  CDS            AmpR: β-lactamase; bla; confers resistance to ampicillin, carbenicillin, and related antibiotics
   5920..6024    -  promoter       AmpR promoter: bla
   6119..6154    +  CDS            rop (fragment): Rop protein, which maintains plasmids at low copy number; rop
   6256..6355    +  misc_feature   bom (fragment): basis of mobility region from pBR322
   6361..21      -  CDS            lacZα (fragment) (across the origin): LacZα fragment of β-galactosidase; lacZ fragment
