[The description below was written by a language model from this plasmid's Addgene catalogue record and pLannotate feature annotations shown in this document.]
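Description:
AT3G46370 N8_pECIA14 is an insect-cell expression plasmid built on the pECIA14 backbone. It is designed to produce a secreted "prey" protein in Drosophila cell culture for an extracellular protein interaction screen. It is intended to be paired with the corresponding bait construct in pECIA2. In bacteria it is maintained as a high-copy plasmid through a ColE1/pUC-type origin and selected with ampicillin via the β-lactamase gene. The remaining annotated bacterial elements (lac promoter and operator, and fragments of lacZα, lacI, rop and bom) appear to be backbone remnants with no stated role in the construct's function. The record lists no selectable marker for insect cells.

The expression cassette is driven by the Drosophila metallothionein promoter, which is induced by adding copper sulfate. A Drosophila BiP signal sequence directs the product into the secretory pathway. It is followed by the extracellular domain of the Arabidopsis thaliana leucine-rich repeat receptor kinase encoded by AT3G46370, which was inserted by ligation-independent cloning. At its C-terminus the ectodomain is fused to the pentamerising coiled-coil helix of cartilage oligomeric matrix protein, described by the depositor as rat (the automated annotation matches it to the mouse homologue). Human placental alkaline phosphatase, a FLAG epitope and a hexahistidine tag follow. The His tag is stated by the depositor but was not picked up in the feature table. An SV40 polyadenylation signal lies downstream of the cassette, though it is annotated on the opposite strand.

Pentamerisation raises the avidity of the prey, which helps detect weak ectodomain interactions. The alkaline phosphatase gives an enzymatic readout of prey binding to immobilised bait. The construct belongs to a collection used to map the extracellular interaction network of Arabidopsis LRR receptor kinases.
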