Addgene plasmid #114757: AT3G46370 N8_pECIA14
Purpose: Prey vector AT3G46370 N8_pECIA14 should be used with bait vector AT3G46370 N8_pECIA2.
Depositing lab: Youssef Belkhadir. Depositing organization: Gregor Mendel Institute of Molecular Plant Biology. Publication: An extracellular network of Arabidopsis leucine-rich repeat receptor kinases. Smakowska-Luzan E, Mott GA, Parys K, Stegmann M, Howton TC, Layeghifard M, Neuhold J, Lehner A, Kong J, Grunwald K, Weinberger N, Satbhai SB, Mayer D, Busch W, Madalinski M, Stolt-Bergner P, Provart NJ, Mukhtar MS, Zipfel C, Desveaux D, Guttman DS, Belkhadir Y. Nature. 2018 Jan 18;553(7688):342-346. doi: 10.1038/nature25184. Epub 2018 Jan 10. PubMed 29320478.
Backbone
  Vector backbone: pECIA14
  Backbone manufacturer: Chris Garcia (Addgene plasmid # 47051)
  Vector type: Insect Expression
Growth in bacteria
  Bacterial resistance: Ampicillin, 100 μg/mL
  Growth temperature: 37°C
  Growth strain: DH5alpha
  Copy number: High Copy
Gene/Insert
  Gene/Insert name: AT3G46370
  Species: A. thaliana (mustard weed)
  Entrez Gene: AT3G46370 (a.k.a. AT3G46370)
  Promoter: Metallothionein (Copper-Inducible)
  Cloning method: Ligation Independent Cloning
Terms and licenses: Academic/Nonprofit Terms; Industry Terms: Not Available to Industry
Depositor comments: Plasmid for secreted expression in Drosophila cell culture by induction via CuSO4. Insert is an extracellular domain of indicated LRR-RK, C-terminally tagged with Pentameric rat COMP helix, Alkaline Phosphatase (human, placental), Flag, and hexahistidine tags. Insert Protein Sequence: MRNCYNLSVHKETKYLIRVTSNYGNYDGRNEPPRFDLYLGPNFWVTIDLGKHVNGDTWKEIIHIPKSNSLDVCLIKTGTTTPIISTLELRSLPKYSYNAISGSLKSTLRAFLSESTEVIRYPNDFYDRMWVPHFETEWKQISTNLKVNSSNGYLLPQDVLMTAAIPVNTSARLSFTENLEFPHDELYLYFHFSEVQVLQANQSREFSILWNGMVIYPDFIPDYLGAATVYNPSPSLCEVGKCLLELERTQKSTLPPLLNAIEVFTVMNFPQSETNDDDVIAITKIKDTHRLNRTSWQGDPCVPQLFSWAGLSCIDTNVSTPPRIISLNLSSSGLTGNIATGIQNLTKLQKLDLSNNNLTGVVPEFLANMKSLLFIDLRKNKLNGSIPKTLLDRKKKGLQLFVDGDDDKGDDNKCLSGSCVPKMK
How to cite: AT3G46370 N8_pECIA14 was a gift from Youssef Belkhadir (Addgene plasmid # 114757 ; http://n2t.net/addgene:114757 ; RRID:Addgene_114757)
